>Addgene plasmid #244492 | pGEX-4T1 GST-SHP2 H116A | addgene full sequence | sequence record 488108 | Addgene NGS Result
TTGAGATCCTTTTTTTCTGCGCGTAATCTGCTGCTTGCAAACAAAAAAACCACCGCTACCAGCGGTGGTT
TGTTTGCCGGATCAAGAGCTACCAACTCTTTTTCCGAAGGTAACTGGCTTCAGCAGAGCGCAGATACCAA
ATACTGTCCTTCTAGTGTAGCCGTAGTTAGGCCACCACTTCAAGAACTCTGTAGCACCGCCTACATACCT
CGCTCTGCTAATCCTGTTACCAGTGGCTGCTGCCAGTGGCGATAAGTCGTGTCTTACCGGGTTGGACTCA
AGACGATAGTTACCGGATAAGGCGCAGCGGTCGGGCTGAACGGGGGGTTCGTGCACACAGCCCAGCTTGG
AGCGAACGACCTACACCGAACTGAGATACCTACAGCGTGAGCTATGAGAAAGCGCCACGCTTCCCGAAGG
GAGAAAGGCGGACAGGTATCCGGTAAGCGGCAGGGTCGGAACAGGAGAGCGCACGAGGGAGCTTCCAGGG
GGAAACGCCTGGTATCTTTATAGTCCTGTCGGGTTTCGCCACCTCTGACTTGAGCGTCGATTTTTGTGAT
GCTCGTCAGGGGGGCGGAGCCTATGGAAAAACGCCAGCAACGCGGCCTTTTTACGGTTCCTGGCCTTTTG
CTGGCCTTTTGCTCACATGTTCTTTCCTGCGTTATCCCCTGATTCTGTGGATAACCGTATTACCGCCTTT
GAGTGAGCTGATACCGCTCGCCGCAGCCGAACGACCGAGCGCAGCGAGTCAGTGAGCGAGGAAGCGGAAG
AGCGCCTGATGCGGTATTTTCTCCTTACGCATCTGTGCGGTATTTCACACCGCATAAATTCCGACACCAT
CGAATGGCGCAAAACCTTTCGCGGTATGGCATGATAGCGCCCGGAAGAGAGTCAATTCAGGGTGGTGAAT
GTGAAACCAGTAACGTTATACGATGTCGCAGAGTATGCCGGTGTCTCTTATCAGACCGTTTCCCGCGTGG
TGAACCAGGCCAGCCACGTTTCTGCGAAAACGCGGGAAAAAGTGGAAGCGGCGATGGCGGAGCTGAATTA
CATTCCCAACCGCGTGGCACAACAACTGGCGGGCAAACAGTCGTTGCTGATTGGCGTTGCCACCTCCAGT
CTGGCCCTGCACGCGCCGTCGCAAATTGTCGCGGCGATTAAATCTCGCGCCGATCAACTGGGTGCCAGCG
TGGTGGTGTCGATGGTAGAACGAAGCGGCGTCGAAGCCTGTAAAGCGGCGGTGCACAATCTTCTCGCGCA
ACGCGTCAGTGGGCTGATCATTAACTATCCGCTGGATGACCAGGATGCCATTGCTGTGGAAGCTGCCTGC
ACTAATGTTCCGGCGTTATTTCTTGATGTCTCTGACCAGACACCCATCAACAGTATTATTTTCTCCCATG
AAGACGGTACGCGACTGGGCGTGGAGCATCTGGTCGCATTGGGTCACCAGCAAATCGCGCTGTTAGCGGG
CCCATTAAGTTCTGTCTCGGCGCGTCTGCGTCTGGCTGGCTGGCATAAATATCTCACTCGCAATCAAATT
CAGCCGATAGCGGAACGGGAAGGCGACTGGAGTGCCATGTCCGGTTTTCAACAAACCATGCAAATGCTGA
ATGAGGGCATCGTTCCCACTGCGATGCTGGTTGCCAACGATCAGATGGCGCTGGGCGCAATGCGCGCCAT
TACCGAGTCCGGGCTGCGCGTTGGTGCGGATATCTCGGTAGTGGGATACGACGATACCGAAGACAGCTCA
TGTTATATCCCGCCGTTAACCACCATCAAACAGGATTTTCGCCTGCTGGGGCAAACCAGCGTGGACCGCT
TGCTGCAACTCTCTCAGGGCCAGGCGGTGAAGGGCAATCAGCTGTTGCCCGTCTCACTGGTGAAAAGAAA
AACCACCCTGGCGCCCAATACGCAAACCGCCTCTCCCCGCGCGTTGGCCGATTCATTAATGCAGCTGGCA
CGACAGGTTTCCCGACTGGAAAGCGGGCAGTGAGCGCAACGCAATTAATGTAAGTTAGCTCACTCATTAG
GCACCCCAGGCTTTACACTTTATGCTTCCGGCTCGTATGTTGTGTGGAATTGTGAGCGGATAACAATTTC
ACACAGGAAACAGCTATGACCATGATTACGGATTCACTGGCCGTCGTTTTACAACGTCGTGACTGGGAAA
ACCCTGGCGTTACCCAACTTAATCGCCTTGCAGCACATCCCCCTTTCGCCAGCTGGCGTAATAGCGAAGA
GGCCCGCACCGATCGCCCTTCCCAACAGTTGCGCAGCCTGAATGGCGAATGGCGCTTTGCCTGGTTTCCG
GCACCAGAAGCGGTGCCGGAAAGCTGGCTGGAGTGCGATCTTCCTGAGGCCGATACTGTCGTCGTCCCCT
CAAACTGGCAGATGCACGGTTACGATGCGCCCATCTACACCAACGTGACCTATCCCATTACGGTCAATCC
GCCGTTTGTTCCCACGGAGAATCCGACGGGTTGTTACTCGCTCACATTTAATGTTGATGAAAGCTGGCTA
CAGGAAGGCCAGACGCGAATTATTTTTGATGGCGTTGGAATTAGCTTATCGACTGCACGGTGCACCAATG
CTTCTGGCGTCAGGCAGCCATCGGAAGCTGTGGTATGGCTGTGCAGGTCGTAAATCACTGCATAATTCGT
GTCGCTCAAGGCGCACTCCCGTTCTGGATAATGTTTTTTGCGCCGACATCATAACGGTTCTGGCAAATAT
TCTGAAATGAGCTGTTGACAATTAATCATCGGCTCGTATAATGTGTGGAATTGTGAGCGGATAACAATTT
CACACAGGAAACAGTATTCATGTCCCCTATACTAGGTTATTGGAAAATTAAGGGCCTTGTGCAACCCACT
CGACTTCTTTTGGAATATCTTGAAGAAAAATATGAAGAGCATTTGTATGAGCGCGATGAAGGTGATAAAT
GGCGAAACAAAAAGTTTGAATTGGGTTTGGAGTTTCCCAATCTTCCTTATTATATTGATGGTGATGTTAA
ATTAACACAGTCTATGGCCATCATACGTTATATAGCTGACAAGCACAACATGTTGGGTGGTTGTCCAAAA
GAGCGTGCAGAGATTTCAATGCTTGAAGGAGCGGTTTTGGATATTAGATACGGTGTTTCGAGAATTGCAT
ATAGTAAAGACTTTGAAACTCTCAAAGTTGATTTTCTTAGCAAGCTACCTGAAATGCTGAAAATGTTCGA
AGATCGTTTATGTCATAAAACATATTTAAATGGTGATCATGTAACCCATCCTGACTTCATGTTGTATGAC
GCTCTTGATGTTGTTTTATACATGGACCCAATGTGCCTGGATGCGTTCCCAAAATTAGTTTGTTTTAAAA
AACGTATTGAAGCTATCCCACAAATTGATAAGTACTTGAAATCCAGCAAGTATATAGCATGGCCTTTGCA
GGGCTGGCAAGCCACGTTTGGTGGTGGCGACCATCCTCCAAAATCGGATCTGGTTCCGCGTGGATCCCCA
GGAATTCCGGGCGGGAGGAACATGACATCGCGGAGATGGTTTCACCCAAATATCACTGGTGTGGAGGCAG
AAAACCTACTGTTGACAAGAGGAGTTGATGGCAGTTTTTTGGCAAGGCCTAGTAAAAGTAACCCTGGAGA
CTTCACACTTTCCGTTAGAAGAAATGGAGCTGTCACCCACATCAAGATTCAGAACACTGGTGATTACTAT
GACCTGTATGGAGGGGAGAAATTTGCCACTTTGGCTGAGTTGGTCCAGTATTACATGGAACATCACGGGC
AATTAAAAGAGAAGAATGGAGATGTCATTGAGCTTAAATATCCTCTGAACTGTGCAGATCCTACCTCTGA
AAGGTGGTTTCATGGAGCTCTCTCTGGGAAAGAAGCAGAGAAATTATTAACTGAAAAAGGAAAACATGGT
AGTTTTCTTGTACGAGAGAGCCAGAGCCACCCTGGAGATTTTGTTCTTTCTGTGCGCACTGGTGATGACA
AAGGGGAGAGCAATGACGGCAAGTCTAAAGTGACCCATGTTATGATTCGCTGTCAGGAACTGAAATACGA
CGTTGGTGGAGGAGAACGGTTTGATTCTTTGACAGATCTTGTGGAACATTATAAGAAGAATCCTATGGTG
GAAACATTGGGTACAGTACTACAACTCAAGCAGCCCCTTAACACGACTCGTATAAATGCTGCTGAAATAG
AAAGCAGAGTTCGAGAACTAAGCAAATTAGCTGAGACCACAGATAAAGTCAAACAAGGCTTTTGGGAAGA
ATTTGAGACACTACAACAACAGGAGTGCAAACTTCTCTACAGCCGAAAAGAGGGTCAAAGGCAAGAAAAC
AAAAACAAAAATAGATATAAAAACATCCTGCCCTTTGATCATACCAGGGTTGTCCTACACGATGGTGATC
CCAATGAGCCTGTTTCAGATTACATCAATGCAAATATCATCATGCCTGAATTTGAAACCAAGTGCAACAA
TTCAAAGCCCAAAAAGAGTTACATTGCCACACAAGGCTGCCTGCAAAACACGGTGAATGACTTTTGGCGG
ATGGTGTTCCAAGAAAACTCCCGAGTGATTGTCATGACAACGAAAGAAGTGGAGAGAGGAAAGAGTAAAT
GTGTCAAATACTGGCCTGATGAGTATGCTCTAAAAGAATATGGCGTCATGCGTGTTAGGAACGTCAAAGA
AAGCGCCGCTCATGACTATACGCTAAGAGAACTTAAACTTTCAAAGGTTGGACAAGGGAATACGGAGAGA
ACGGTCTGGCAATACCACTTTCGGACCTGGCCGGACCACGGCGTGCCCAGCGACCCTGGGGGCGTGCTGG
ACTTCCTGGAGGAGGTGCACCATAAGCAGGAGAGCATCATGGATGCAGGGCCGGTCGTGGTGCACTGCAG
TGCTGGAATTGGCCGGACAGGGACGTTCATTGTGATTGATATTCTTATTGACATCATCAGAGAGAAAGGT
GTTGACTGCGATATTGACGTTCCCAAAACCATCCAGATGGTGCGGTCTCAGAGGTCAGGGATGGTCCAGA
CAGAAGCACAGTACCGATTTATCTATATGGCGGTCCAGCATTATATTGAAACACTACAGCGCAGGATTGA
AGAAGAGCAGAAAAGCAAGAGGAAAGGGCACGAATATACAAATATTAAGTATTCTCTAGCGGACCAGACG
AGTGGAGATCAGAGCCCTCTCCCGCCTTGTACTCCAACGCCACCCTGTGCAGAAATGAGAGAAGACAGTG
CTAGAGTCTATGAAAACGTGGGCCTGATGCAACAGCAGAAAAGTTTCAGATGAGAAAACCTGCCAAAACT
TCAGCACAGAAATAGATGTGGACTTTCACCCTCTCCCTAAAAAGATCAAGAACAGACGCAAGAAAGTTTA
TGTGAAGACAGAATTTGGATTTGGAAGGCTTGCAATGTGGTTGACTACCTTTTGATAAGCAAAATTTGAA
ACCATTTAAAGACCGGAATTCCCGGGTCGACTCGAGCGGCCGCATCGTGACTGACTGACGATCTGCCTCG
CGCGTTTCGGTGATGACGGTGAAAACCTCTGACACATGCAGCTCCCGGAGACGGTCACAGCTTGTCTGTA
AGCGGATGCCGGGAGCAGACAAGCCCGTCAGGGCGCGTCAGCGGGTGTTGGCGGGTGTCGGGGCGCAGCC
ATGACCCAGTCACGTAGCGATAGCGGAGTGTATAATTCTTGAAGACGAAAGGGCCTCGTGATACGCCTAT
TTTTATAGGTTAATGTCATGATAATAATGGTTTCTTAGACGTCAGGTGGCACTTTTCGGGGAAATGTGCG
CGGAACCCCTATTTGTTTATTTTTCTAAATACATTCAAATATGTATCCGCTCATGAGACAATAACCCTGA
TAAATGCTTCAATAATATTGAAAAAGGAAGAGTATGAGTATTCAACATTTCCGTGTCGCCCTTATTCCCT
TTTTTGCGGCATTTTGCCTTCCTGTTTTTGCTCACCCAGAAACGCTGGTGAAAGTAAAAGATGCTGAAGA
TCAGTTGGGTGCACGAGTGGGTTACATCGAACTGGATCTCAACAGCGGTAAGATCCTTGAGAGTTTTCGC
CCCGAAGAACGTTTTCCAATGATGAGCACTTTTAAAGTTCTGCTATGTGGCGCGGTATTATCCCGTGTTG
ACGCCGGGCAAGAGCAACTCGGTCGCCGCATACACTATTCTCAGAATGACTTGGTTGAGTACTCACCAGT
CACAGAAAAGCATCTTACGGATGGCATGACAGTAAGAGAATTATGCAGTGCTGCCATAACCATGAGTGAT
AACACTGCGGCCAACTTACTTCTGACAACGATCGGAGGACCGAAGGAGCTAACCGCTTTTTTGCACAACA
TGGGGGATCATGTAACTCGCCTTGATCGTTGGGAACCGGAGCTGAATGAAGCCATACCAAACGACGAGCG
TGACACCACGATGCCTGCAGCAATGGCAACAACGTTGCGCAAACTATTAACTGGCGAACTACTTACTCTA
GCTTCCCGGCAACAATTAATAGACTGGATGGAGGCGGATAAAGTTGCAGGACCACTTCTGCGCTCGGCCC
TTCCGGCTGGCTGGTTTATTGCTGATAAATCTGGAGCCGGTGAGCGTGGGTCTCGCGGTATCATTGCAGC
ACTGGGGCCAGATGGTAAGCCCTCCCGTATCGTAGTTATCTACACGACGGGGAGTCAGGCAACTATGGAT
GAACGAAATAGACAGATCGCTGAGATAGGTGCCTCACTGATTAAGCATTGGTAACTGTCAGACCAAGTTT
ACTCATATATACTTTAGATTGATTTAAAACTTCATTTTTAATTTAAAAGGATCTAGGTGAAGATCCTTTT
TGATAATCTCATGACCAAAATCCCTTAACGTGAGTTTTCGTTCCACTGAGCGTCAGACCCCGTAGAAAAG
ATCAAAGGATCTTC
Features (pLannotate 1.2.2; 17 found; start..end, strand, type, name):
      1..589     +  rep_origin     ori: high-copy-number ColE1/pMB1/pBR322/pUC origin of replication
    775..826     -  misc_feature   bom (fragment): basis of mobility region from pBR322
    833..910     +  promoter       lacI promoter: lacI
    911..1993    +  CDS            lacI: lac repressor; lacI; The lac repressor binds to the lac operator to inhibit transcription in E. coli. This inhibition can be relieved by adding lactose or isopropyl-β-D-thiogalactopyranoside (IPTG).
   2006..2027    +  protein_bind   CAP binding site: CAP binding activates transcription in the presence of cAMP. E. coli catabolite activator protein
   2042..2072    +  promoter       lac promoter: promoter for the E. coli lac operon
   2080..2096    +  protein_bind   lac operator: The lac repressor binds to the lac operator to inhibit transcription in E. coli. This inhibition can be relieved by adding lactose or isopropyl-β-D-thiogalactopyranoside (IPTG). lac repressor encoded by lacI
   2116..2289    +  CDS            lacZα: LacZα fragment of β-galactosidase; lacZ fragment
   2553..2669    -  CDS            yciV (fragment): RNAAM_ECOLI - Also known as trpH From Escherichia coli (strain K12).
   2745..2773    +  promoter       tac promoter: strong E. coli promoter; hybrid between the trp and lac UV5 promoters
   2781..2797    +  protein_bind   lac operator: The lac repressor binds to the lac operator to inhibit transcription in E. coli. This inhibition can be relieved by adding lactose or isopropyl-β-D-thiogalactopyranoside (IPTG). lac repressor encoded by lacI
   2820..3473    +  CDS            GST26_SCHJA: Experimental evidence at protein level: Swiss-Prot protein existence level 1. GST isoenzymes appear to play a central role in the parasite detoxification system. Other functions are also suspected including a role in increasing the solubility of haematin in the parasite gut. From Schistosoma japonicum (Blood fluke).
   3522..5300    +  CDS            PTPN11: PTN11_HUMAN - Also known as PTP2C, SHPTP2. Experimental evidence at protein level: Swiss-Prot protein existence level 1. Acts downstream of various receptor and cytoplasmic protein tyrosine kinases to participate in the signal transduction from the cell surface to the nucleus (PubMed:10655584, PubMed:18559669, PubMed:18829466, PubMed:26742426, PubMed:28074573). Positively regulates MAPK signal transduction pathway (PubMed:28074573). Dephosphorylates GAB1, ARHGAP35 and EGFR (PubMed:28074573). Dephosphorylates ROCK2 at 'Tyr-722' resulting in stimulation of its RhoA binding activity (PubMed:18559
   5523..5562    +  CDS            rop (fragment): Rop protein, which maintains plasmids at low copy number; rop
   5664..5704    +  misc_feature   bom (fragment): basis of mobility region from pBR322
   5809..5913    +  promoter       AmpR promoter: bla
   5914..6774    +  CDS            AmpR: β-lactamase; bla; confers resistance to ampicillin, carbenicillin, and related antibiotics
