[The description below was written by a language model from this plasmid's Addgene catalogue record and pLannotate feature annotations shown in this document.]
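Description:
pGEX-4T1 GST-SHP2 H116A is a bacterial expression plasmid of about 6.9 kb, built on the pGEX-4T-1 backbone, for producing a mutant form of the human protein tyrosine phosphatase SHP2 (gene PTPN11) in E. coli. It replicates from a high-copy ColE1/pMB1-type origin and is selected with ampicillin through a β-lactamase (AmpR) gene driven by its own bla promoter. Short fragments of the pBR322 bom region and rop are annotated as backbone remnants, along with a lac promoter/operator–lacZα segment downstream of lacI.

The expression cassette consists of the tac promoter, a strong trp/lac hybrid promoter, followed by a lac operator. These drive an open reading frame for Schistosoma japonicum glutathione S-transferase (GST) followed by the PTPN11 coding sequence, so that GST sits at the N terminus of SHP2. The plasmid carries its own lacI gene and promoter. The lac repressor it supplies keeps transcription off until it is relieved by IPTG, giving inducible expression largely independent of the host strain's repressor level. The GST moiety allows affinity capture of the fusion on glutathione resin. A short linker lies between GST and the insert, but the feature table does not annotate a protease cleavage site there.

The insert carries a histidine-to-alanine substitution at residue 116, which removes an ionizable side chain. The record states the purpose only as bacterial expression of the SHP2 mutant. The associated publication concerns ionizable networks and pH-dependent allostery in SH2 domain-containing signalling proteins, which suggests the recombinant protein is used in biochemical studies of how this residue contributes to SHP2 regulation.
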