Addgene plasmid #244492: pGEX-4T1 GST-SHP2 H116A
Purpose: Bacterial Expression of SHP2 mutant
Depositing lab: Katharine White. Depositing organization: University of Notre Dame. Publication: Ionizable networks mediate pH-dependent allostery in the SH2 domain-containing signaling proteins SHP2 and SRC. Van Dyck PK, Piszkin L, Gorski EA, Nascimento ET, Abebe JA, Hoffmann LM, Peng JW, White KA. Sci Signal. 2025 Nov 11;18(912):eadt3018. doi: 10.1126/scisignal.adt3018. Epub 2025 Nov 11. PubMed 41218103.
Backbone
  Vector backbone: pGEX-4T-1
  Vector type: Bacterial Expression
Growth in bacteria
  Bacterial resistance: Ampicillin, 100 μg/mL
  Growth temperature: 37°C
  Growth strain: DH5alpha
  Copy number: High Copy
Gene/Insert
  Gene/Insert name: PTPN11
  Species: H. sapiens (human)
  Mutation: changed Histidine 116 to Alanine
  Entrez Gene: PTPN11 (a.k.a. BPTP3, CFC, JMML, METCDS, NS1, PTP-1D, PTP2C, SH-PTP2, SH-PTP3, SHP2)
  Tag / fusion protein: GST (N terminal on backbone)
Terms and licenses: Academic/Nonprofit Terms; Industry Terms: Not Available to Industry
How to cite: pGEX-4T1 GST-SHP2 H116A was a gift from Katharine White (Addgene plasmid # 244492 ; http://n2t.net/addgene:244492 ; RRID:Addgene_244492)
